Addgene plasmid #154148: pCMV-dLbCpf1-BE-YEE
Purpose: Expresses dLbCpf1-BE-YEE(dLbCas12a-BE-YEE) in mammalian cells.
Depositing lab: Jin-Soo Kim. Depositing organization: Institute for Basic Science. Publication: Genome-wide specificity of dCpf1 cytidine base editors. Kim D, Lim K, Kim DE, Kim JS. Nat Commun. 2020 Aug 13;11(1):4072. doi: 10.1038/s41467-020-17889-9. PubMed 32792663.
Backbone
  Vector backbone: pCMV
  Total vector size (bp): 8166
  Vector type: Mammalian Expression
Growth in bacteria
  Bacterial resistance: Ampicillin, 100 μg/mL
  Growth temperature: 37°C
  Growth strain: DH5alpha
  Copy number: High Copy
Gene/Insert
  Gene/Insert name: dLbCpf1-BE-YEE (dCas12a-BE-YEE) (alt name: NLS-APOBEC1(W90Y+R126E+R132E)-dLbCpf1(D832A+E925A+D1148A)-NLS-UGI-NLS)
  Species: Synthetic; Cpf1(Cas12a) is from Lachnospiraceae bacterium; APOBEC1 is from Rattus norvegicus
  Insert size (bp): 4764
  Mutation: APOBEC1(W90Y+R126E+R132E), dLbCpf1(D832A+E925A+D1148A)
  Promoter: CMV
  Tag / fusion protein: SV40 NLS (N terminal on insert); SV40 NLS (C terminal on insert); SV40 NLS
  Cloning method: Gibson Cloning
  Sequencing primers: 5′ CMV-F(CGCAAATGGGCGGTAGGCGTG); 3′ BGH-R(TAGAAGGCACAGTCGAGG)
Terms and licenses: Academic/Nonprofit Terms; Industry Terms: Not Available to Industry
Depositor comments: pCMV-dLbCpf1-BE (addgene, #107685) was modified to incorporate combinations of mutations in the APOBEC1 domain.
How to cite: pCMV-dLbCpf1-BE-YEE was a gift from Jin-Soo Kim (Addgene plasmid # 154148 ; http://n2t.net/addgene:154148 ; RRID:Addgene_154148)
