[The description below was written by a language model from this plasmid's Addgene catalogue record and pLannotate feature annotations shown in this document.]
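Description:
pCMV-dLbCpf1-BE-YEE is an 8.2 kb mammalian expression plasmid on a pCMV backbone that produces a Cas12a-based cytidine base editor with a narrowed-activity deaminase. In bacteria it is maintained through a high-copy ColE1/pUC-type origin and selected with ampicillin via the β-lactamase gene. Short remnants of lac regulatory elements, an SV40 promoter and a pBluescript polylinker are also annotated in the backbone, but they appear to be cloning vestiges. No mammalian selection marker is annotated.

The roughly 4.8 kb synthetic insert is driven by the CMV immediate-early enhancer and promoter and terminated by the bGH polyadenylation signal. A T7 promoter lies just upstream of the coding region and could support in vitro transcription. The open reading frame is arranged as NLS–APOBEC1–dLbCpf1–NLS–UGI–NLS. Rat APOBEC1 carries the W90Y, R126E and R132E substitutions (the "YEE" variant). The Lachnospiraceae bacterium Cpf1 (Cas12a) carries D832A, E925A and D1148A, which abolish its nuclease activity so that it acts only as a crRNA-guided DNA-binding module. The phage PBS2 uracil glycosylase inhibitor blocks excision of the deaminated base, favouring C-to-T conversion, and the SV40 nuclear localisation signals direct the fusion to the nucleus.

The automated feature table does not annotate the dLbCpf1 segment between the deaminase and UGI. The short stretch it labels as an ABE(7.10) fragment immediately after APOBEC1 is most likely a shared linker, not an adenine deaminase sequence. The plasmid was derived from the parental pCMV-dLbCpf1-BE by introducing the APOBEC1 mutations, and it was used in work on the genome-wide specificity of dCpf1 cytidine base editors. No crRNA cassette is annotated, so the guide would have to be supplied separately.
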