Features (pLannotate 1.2.2; 17 found; start..end, strand, type, name):
    132..335     +  promoter       CMV promoter: human cytomegalovirus (CMV) immediate early promoter
    377..395     +  promoter       T7 promoter: promoter for bacteriophage T7 RNA polymerase
    433..1119    +  CDS            Apobec1: ABEC1_RAT - Experimental evidence at protein level: Swiss-Prot protein existence level 1. Catalytic component of the apolipoprotein B mRNA editing enzyme complex which is responsible for the postranscriptional editing of a CAA codon for Gln to a UAA codon for stop in the APOB mRNA. May also play a role in the epigenetic regulation of gene expression by participating in DNA demethylation. From Rattus norvegicus (Rat).
   1120..1167    +  CDS            ABE(7.10) (fragment): adenine base editor comprising wild-type E. coli TadA fused to the evolved TadA*(7.10) mutant (Gaudelli et al., 2017)
   4891..5139    +  CDS            UGI: UNGI_BPPB2 - Experimental evidence at protein level: Swiss-Prot protein existence level 1. This protein binds specifically and reversibly to the host uracil-DNA glycosylase, preventing removal of uracil residues from PBS2 DNA by the host uracil-excision repair system. From Bacillus phage PBS2 (Bacteriophage PBS2).
   5227..5451    +  polyA_signal   bGH poly(A) signal: bovine growth hormone polyadenylation signal
   5455..5476    +  promoter       SV40 promoter (fragment): SV40 enhancer and early promoter
   5481..5497    +  misc_feature   MCS (fragment): pBluescript multiple cloning site
   5546..5562    -  protein_bind   lac operator: The lac repressor binds to the lac operator to inhibit transcription in E. coli. This inhibition can be relieved by adding lactose or isopropyl-β-D-thiogalactopyranoside (IPTG). lac repressor encoded by lacI
   5570..5600    -  promoter       lac promoter: promoter for the E. coli lac operon
   5615..5636    -  protein_bind   CAP binding site: CAP binding activates transcription in the presence of cAMP. E. coli catabolite activator protein
   5649..5741    -  CDS            lacI (fragment): lac repressor; lacI; The lac repressor binds to the lac operator to inhibit transcription in E. coli. This inhibition can be relieved by adding lactose or isopropyl-β-D-thiogalactopyranoside (IPTG).
   5924..6512    -  rep_origin     ori: high-copy-number ColE1/pMB1/pBR322/pUC origin of replication
   6683..7543    -  CDS            AmpR: β-lactamase; bla; confers resistance to ampicillin, carbenicillin, and related antibiotics
   7544..7648    -  promoter       AmpR promoter: bla
   7719..7763    -  misc_feature   bom (fragment): basis of mobility region from pBR322
   7918..131     +  enhancer       CMV enhancer (across the origin): human cytomegalovirus immediate early enhancer
>Addgene plasmid #154148 | pCMV-dLbCpf1-BE-YEE | addgene full sequence | sequence record 306837 | Addgene NGS Result
ATATGCCAAGTACGCCCCCTATTGACGTCAATGACGGTAAATGGCCCGCCTGGCATTATGCCCAGTACAT
GACCTTATGGGACTTTCCTACTTGGCAGTACATCTACGTATTAGTCATCGCTATTACCATGGTGATGCGG
TTTTGGCAGTACATCAATGGGCGTGGATAGCGGTTTGACTCACGGGGATTTCCAAGTCTCCACCCCATTG
ACGTCAATGGGAGTTTGTTTTGGCACCAAAATCAACGGGACTTTCCAAAATGTCGTAACAACTCCGCCCC
ATTGACGCAAATGGGCGGTAGGCGTGTACGGTGGGAGGTCTATATAAGCAGAGCTGGTTTAGTGAACCGT
CAGATCCGCTAGAGATCCGCGGCCGCTAATACGACTCACTATAGGGAGAGCCGCCACCATGCCCAAGAAG
AAGAGGAAAGTCATGAGCTCAGAGACTGGCCCAGTGGCTGTGGACCCCACATTGAGACGGCGGATCGAGC
CCCATGAGTTTGAGGTATTCTTCGATCCGAGAGAGCTCCGCAAGGAGACCTGCCTGCTTTACGAAATTAA
TTGGGGGGGCCGGCACTCCATTTGGCGACATACATCACAGAACACTAACAAGCACGTCGAAGTCAACTTC
ATCGAGAAGTTCACGACAGAAAGATATTTCTGTCCGAACACAAGGTGCAGCATTACCTGGTTTCTCAGCT
ACAGCCCATGCGGCGAATGTAGTAGGGCCATCACTGAATTCCTGTCAAGGTATCCCCACGTCACTCTGTT
TATTTACATCGCAAGGCTGTACCACCACGCTGACCCCGAAAATCGACAAGGCCTGGAGGATTTGATCTCT
TCAGGTGTGACTATCCAAATTATGACTGAGCAGGAGTCAGGATACTGCTGGAGAAACTTTGTGAATTATA
GCCCGAGTAATGAAGCCCACTGGCCTAGGTATCCCCATCTGTGGGTACGACTGTACGTTCTTGAACTGTA
CTGCATCATACTGGGCCTGCCTCCTTGTCTCAACATTCTGAGAAGGAAGCAGCCACAGCTGACATTCTTT
ACCATCGCTCTTCAGTCTTGTCATTACCAGCGACTGCCCCCACACATTCTCTGGGCCACCGGGTTGAAAA
GCGGCAGCGAGACTCCCGGGACCTCAGAGTCCGCCACACCCGAAAGTATGTCAAAGCTGGAGAAATTCAC
CAACTGTTATAGCCTGTCTAAGACCCTGCGCTTCAAGGCAATCCCAGTGGGCAAGACACAAGAGAACATT
GACAACAAACGGCTCCTGGTGGAGGATGAGAAGAGGGCTGAAGATTACAAGGGCGTTAAGAAGCTGCTGG
ATAGGTACTATCTGTCATTCATCAACGATGTCCTCCACAGTATCAAGCTGAAGAATCTGAACAATTACAT
TTCTCTGTTCCGGAAGAAGACACGGACCGAGAAGGAGAACAAAGAGCTGGAGAATCTGGAGATCAACCTG
AGGAAAGAAATAGCTAAGGCTTTCAAAGGGAACGAGGGTTACAAGTCCCTGTTCAAGAAAGACATTATCG
AGACTATTCTGCCTGAGTTCCTGGACGATAAAGATGAGATCGCCCTCGTCAATTCCTTCAATGGGTTTAC
CACAGCCTTTACCGGCTTCTTCGACAATAGAGAGAATATGTTCTCTGAAGAGGCCAAATCCACTAGCATC
GCCTTTCGCTGCATAAACGAGAACCTGACTAGGTACATCAGCAATATGGACATCTTTGAGAAAGTCGATG
CCATATTCGACAAACATGAGGTGCAGGAGATTAAGGAGAAGATCCTGAACTCAGATTACGATGTCGAAGA
TTTCTTCGAGGGAGAGTTCTTCAACTTCGTGCTCACACAAGAGGGCATTGATGTGTACAATGCAATCATT
GGAGGGTTCGTGACAGAGAGTGGCGAGAAGATAAAGGGCCTGAACGAGTATATCAACCTCTACAACCAGA
AAACCAAGCAGAAACTGCCTAAGTTCAAGCCACTGTACAAACAAGTGCTCTCAGATAGGGAAAGCCTGAG
CTTCTACGGTGAAGGGTATACATCAGATGAAGAAGTGCTCGAAGTGTTCCGCAACACCCTCAATAAGAAC
AGTGAAATCTTCTCTTCAATCAAGAAGCTGGAGAAACTGTTCAAGAATTTCGATGAGTACTCCTCTGCCG
GAATCTTTGTGAAGAATGGCCCTGCAATATCCACTATTAGCAAAGACATCTTTGGCGAGTGGAACGTTAT
CAGGGATAAGTGGAATGCCGAGTACGATGATATTCATCTCAAGAAGAAAGCCGTGGTTACAGAGAAATAC
GAGGATGATAGACGCAAGAGCTTTAAGAAGATTGGTAGCTTCTCTCTCGAACAGCTGCAGGAGTACGCCG
ACGCTGACCTGTCAGTCGTGGAGAAACTCAAGGAGATCATAATCCAGAAGGTGGATGAAATCTACAAAGT
GTATGGAAGCTCTGAGAAACTCTTCGATGCAGACTTTGTTCTGGAGAAGAGTCTGAAGAAGAACGACGCA
GTGGTTGCTATCATGAAGGACCTGCTGGATTCTGTTAAGTCTTTCGAGAATTACATTAAGGCATTCTTTG
GTGAAGGGAAGGAGACAAATAGGGACGAGAGCTTCTATGGCGACTTTGTTCTGGCCTACGACATCCTCCT
CAAGGTTGACCACATCTATGACGCTATACGGAATTACGTTACCCAGAAGCCCTATAGCAAAGACAAGTTC
AAGCTGTATTTCCAGAATCCACAGTTTATGGGTGGGTGGGATAAAGACAAAGAAACAGATTACAGGGCCA
CTATCCTGCGGTACGGCAGCAAATACTATCTGGCTATCATGGATAAGAAGTACGCCAAATGCCTCCAGAA
GATCGACAAGGACGACGTGAACGGTAACTACGAGAAGATCAATTACAAGCTCCTGCCAGGACCTAACAAG
ATGCTGCCCAAGGTGTTCTTCTCCAAGAAATGGATGGCCTACTATAACCCAAGCGAGGACATTCAGAAGA
TATACAAGAATGGGACATTCAAGAAGGGCGATATGTTCAACCTCAACGACTGCCACAAGCTGATTGATTT
CTTCAAGGATAGCATTTCTCGCTATCCCAAGTGGTCTAATGCATACGATTTCAACTTCAGCGAGACTGAG
AAGTACAAAGACATCGCTGGCTTCTACCGGGAGGTGGAAGAGCAAGGCTATAAGGTGTCATTCGAATCCG
CTTCTAAGAAGGAAGTGGATAAGCTCGTGGAAGAGGGTAAGCTGTACATGTTCCAGATATACAACAAAGA
CTTCAGCGATAAGAGCCACGGCACTCCAAACCTCCATACTATGTATTTCAAGCTGCTGTTTGACGAGAAC
AACCACGGACAGATTAGGCTGTCAGGAGGCGCAGAACTCTTCATGCGCAGAGCTTCACTGAAGAAGGAGG
AACTCGTTGTCCACCCAGCCAATAGCCCTATAGCCAATAAGAATCCAGACAATCCTAAGAAAACCACTAC
TCTGTCTTACGATGTGTATAAGGATAAGAGATTCTCTGAAGATCAGTACGAACTGCACATACCCATTGCC
ATTAACAAGTGCCCTAAGAACATCTTCAAGATTAACACAGAGGTTAGAGTGCTCCTGAAACACGACGATA
ACCCTTATGTTATAGGCATTGCTCGCGGAGAGAGAAACCTGCTGTACATCGTCGTGGTGGACGGCAAAGG
CAACATCGTGGAACAGTACAGTCTCAATGAAATCATTAACAATTTCAACGGAATCCGCATTAAGACCGAC
TACCATTCTCTCCTCGACAAGAAGGAGAAAGAAAGGTTCGAAGCAAGACAGAATTGGACAAGTATAGAGA
ATATCAAAGAACTGAAGGCTGGGTACATCTCTCAGGTTGTGCACAAGATATGTGAGCTGGTGGAGAAGTA
CGACGCTGTTATCGCCCTCGCGGACCTGAATAGCGGCTTCAAGAACTCCAGGGTGAAGGTGGAGAAGCAG
GTGTATCAGAAGTTCGAGAAGATGCTGATCGACAAGCTCAACTATATGGTGGACAAGAAATCCAATCCTT
GCGCTACTGGTGGAGCCCTGAAGGGCTATCAAATCACCAATAAGTTCGAATCTTTCAAGTCTATGAGCAC
CCAGAATGGCTTCATCTTCTACATACCCGCATGGCTGACATCCAAGATTGATCCCTCTACCGGATTTGTT
AATCTGCTCAAGACTAAGTACACCTCTATTGCTGACTCAAAGAAGTTCATATCATCATTTGACCGCATCA
TGTACGTGCCAGAAGAGGACCTGTTCGAGTTTGCCCTGGATTACAAGAATTTCTCTCGGACTGACGCCGA
CTACATCAAGAAGTGGAAGCTCTACTCTTATGGTAATCGGATTCGCATATTCCGCAATCCCAAGAAGAAT
AACGTGTTCGATTGGGAGGAAGTTTGCCTCACCAGCGCTTACAAGGAGCTGTTCAATAAGTATGGGATTA
ACTACCAGCAGGGCGACATAAGAGCCCTGCTGTGCGAACAATCTGATAAGGCATTCTATTCCTCTTTCAT
GGCACTGATGTCACTGATGCTGCAAATGCGCAATTCCATCACCGGAAGAACAGACGTGGCCTTTCTGATC
TCTCCTGTCAAGAACTCAGATGGCATCTTCTACGATTCCCGCAACTATGAAGCACAGGAGAATGCTATCC
TGCCTAAGAATGCCGATGCAAATGGAGCCTATAACATCGCCAGAAAGGTCCTCTGGGCCATAGGACAATT
CAAGAAAGCTGAAGATGAGAAGCTGGACAAGGTGAAGATCGCCATTTCAAACAAAGAGTGGCTCGAATAT
GCTCAGACCTCAGTGAAGCATGGATCACCCAAGAAGAAACGGAAAGTGTCTGGTGGTTCTACTAATCTGT
CAGATATTATTGAAAAGGAGACCGGTAAGCAACTGGTTATCCAGGAATCCATCCTCATGCTCCCAGAGGA
GGTGGAAGAAGTCATTGGGAACAAGCCGGAAAGCGATATACTCGTGCACACCGCCTACGACGAGAGCACC
GACGAGAATGTCATGCTTCTGACTAGCGACGCCCCTGAATACAAGCCTTGGGCTCTGGTCATACAGGATA
GCAACGGTGAGAACAAGATTAAGATGCTCTCTGGTGGTTCTCCCAAGAAGAAGAGGAAAGTCTAACCGGT
CATCATCACCATCACCATTGAGTTTAAACCCGCTGATCAGCCTCGACTGTGCCTTCTAGTTGCCAGCCAT
CTGTTGTTTGCCCCTCCCCCGTGCCTTCCTTGACCCTGGAAGGTGCCACTCCCACTGTCCTTTCCTAATA
AAATGAGGAAATTGCATCGCATTGTCTGAGTAGGTGTCATTCTATTCTGGGGGGTGGGGTGGGGCAGGAC
AGCAAGGGGGAGGATTGGGAAGACAATAGCAGGCATGCTGGGGATGCGGTGGGCTCTATGGCTTCTGAGG
CGGAAAGAACCAGCTGGGGCTCGATACCGTCGACCTCTAGCTAGAGCTTGGCGTAATCATGGTCATAGCT
GTTTCCTGTGTGAAATTGTTATCCGCTCACAATTCCACACAACATACGAGCCGGAAGCATAAAGTGTAAA
GCCTAGGGTGCCTAATGAGTGAGCTAACTCACATTAATTGCGTTGCGCTCACTGCCCGCTTTCCAGTCGG
GAAACCTGTCGTGCCAGCTGCATTAATGAATCGGCCAACGCGCGGGGAGAGGCGGTTTGCGTATTGGGCG
CTCTTCCGCTTCCTCGCTCACTGACTCGCTGCGCTCGGTCGTTCGGCTGCGGCGAGCGGTATCAGCTCAC
TCAAAGGCGGTAATACGGTTATCCACAGAATCAGGGGATAACGCAGGAAAGAACATGTGAGCAAAAGGCC
AGCAAAAGGCCAGGAACCGTAAAAAGGCCGCGTTGCTGGCGTTTTTCCATAGGCTCCGCCCCCCTGACGA
GCATCACAAAAATCGACGCTCAAGTCAGAGGTGGCGAAACCCGACAGGACTATAAAGATACCAGGCGTTT
CCCCCTGGAAGCTCCCTCGTGCGCTCTCCTGTTCCGACCCTGCCGCTTACCGGATACCTGTCCGCCTTTC
TCCCTTCGGGAAGCGTGGCGCTTTCTCATAGCTCACGCTGTAGGTATCTCAGTTCGGTGTAGGTCGTTCG
CTCCAAGCTGGGCTGTGTGCACGAACCCCCCGTTCAGCCCGACCGCTGCGCCTTATCCGGTAACTATCGT
CTTGAGTCCAACCCGGTAAGACACGACTTATCGCCACTGGCAGCAGCCACTGGTAACAGGATTAGCAGAG
CGAGGTATGTAGGCGGTGCTACAGAGTTCTTGAAGTGGTGGCCTAACTACGGCTACACTAGAAGAACAGT
ATTTGGTATCTGCGCTCTGCTGAAGCCAGTTACCTTCGGAAAAAGAGTTGGTAGCTCTTGATCCGGCAAA
CAAACCACCGCTGGTAGCGGTGGTTTTTTTGTTTGCAAGCAGCAGATTACGCGCAGAAAAAAAGGATCTC
AAGAAGATCCTTTGATCTTTTCTACGGGGTCTGACGCTCAGTGGAACGAAAACTCACGTTAAGGGATTTT
GGTCATGAGATTATCAAAAAGGATCTTCACCTAGATCCTTTTAAATTAAAAATGAAGTTTTAAATCAATC
TAAAGTATATATGAGTAAACTTGGTCTGACAGTTACCAATGCTTAATCAGTGAGGCACCTATCTCAGCGA
TCTGTCTATTTCGTTCATCCATAGTTGCCTGACTCCCCGTCGTGTAGATAACTACGATACGGGAGGGCTT
ACCATCTGGCCCCAGTGCTGCAATGATACCGCGAGACCCACGCTCACCGGCTCCAGATTTATCAGCAATA
AACCAGCCAGCCGGAAGGGCCGAGCGCAGAAGTGGTCCTGCAACTTTATCCGCCTCCATCCAGTCTATTA
ATTGTTGCCGGGAAGCTAGAGTAAGTAGTTCGCCAGTTAATAGTTTGCGCAACGTTGTTGCCATTGCTAC
AGGCATCGTGGTGTCACGCTCGTCGTTTGGTATGGCTTCATTCAGCTCCGGTTCCCAACGATCAAGGCGA
GTTACATGATCCCCCATGTTGTGCAAAAAAGCGGTTAGCTCCTTCGGTCCTCCGATCGTTGTCAGAAGTA
AGTTGGCCGCAGTGTTATCACTCATGGTTATGGCAGCACTGCATAATTCTCTTACTGTCATGCCATCCGT
AAGATGCTTTTCTGTGACTGGTGAGTACTCAACCAAGTCATTCTGAGAATAGTGTATGCGGCGACCGAGT
TGCTCTTGCCCGGCGTCAATACGGGATAATACCGCGCCACATAGCAGAACTTTAAAAGTGCTCATCATTG
GAAAACGTTCTTCGGGGCGAAAACTCTCAAGGATCTTACCGCTGTTGAGATCCAGTTCGATGTAACCCAC
TCGTGCACCCAACTGATCTTCAGCATCTTTTACTTTCACCAGCGTTTCTGGGTGAGCAAAAACAGGAAGG
CAAAATGCCGCAAAAAAGGGAATAAGGGCGACACGGAAATGTTGAATACTCATACTCTTCCTTTTTCAAT
ATTATTGAAGCATTTATCAGGGTTATTGTCTCATGAGCGGATACATATTTGAATGTATTTAGAAAAATAA
ACAAATAGGGGTTCCGCGCACATTTCCCCGAAAAGTGCCACCTGACGTCGACGGATCGGGAGATCGATCT
CCCGATCCCCTAGGGTCGACTCTCAGTACAATCTGCTCTGATGCCGCATAGTTAAGCCAGTATCTGCTCC
CTGCTTGTGTGTTGGAGGTCGCTGAGTAGTGCGCGAGCAAAATTTAAGCTACAACAAGGCAAGGCTTGAC
CGACAATTGCATGAAGAATCTGCTTAGGGTTAGGCGTTTTGCGCTGCTTCGCGATGTACGGGCCAGATAT
ACGCGTTGACATTGATTATTGACTAGTTATTAATAGTAATCAATTACGGGGTCATTAGTTCATAGCCCAT
ATATGGAGTTCCGCGTTACATAACTTACGGTAAATGGCCCGCCTGGCTGACCGCCCAACGACCCCCGCCC
ATTGACGTCAATAATGACGTATGTTCCCATAGTAACGCCAATAGGGACTTTCCATTGACGTCAATGGGTG
GAGTATTTACGGTAAACTGCCCACTTGGCAGTACATCAAGTGTATC
